Addgene plasmid #190918: pYTK001_O2Aq(2nd)
Purpose: 2A peptide O2A cloned in yeast MoClo entry vector (pYTK001) for use as the second 2A peptide in quad-cistronic construct assembly
Depositing lab: Zhen Wang. Depositing organization: University at Buffalo (SUNY Buffalo). Publication: A Well-Characterized Polycistronic-Like Gene Expression System in Yeast. Mukherjee M, Wang ZQ. Biotechnol Bioeng. 2022 Sep 27. doi: 10.1002/bit.28247. PubMed 36168285.
Backbone
  Vector backbone: pYTK001
  Backbone manufacturer: John Deuber
  Backbone size w/o insert (bp): 1663
  Total vector size (bp): 1726
  Vector type: Synthetic Biology
Growth in bacteria
  Bacterial resistance: Chloramphenicol, 25 μg/mL
  Growth temperature: 37°C
  Growth strain: DH5alpha
  Copy number: Unknown
Gene/Insert
  Gene/Insert name: O2A (alt name: Operophtera brumata cypovirus 18)
  Insert size (bp): 63
  Cloning method: Unknown
  Sequencing primers: 5′ CCTTTTTACGGTTCCTGGCC; 3′ CTTGGACTCCTGTTGATAGATCC
Resource information
  A portion of this plasmid was derived from a plasmid made by: Addgene plasmid #65108
Terms and licenses: Academic/Nonprofit Terms; Industry Terms: Not Available to Industry
How to cite: pYTK001_O2Aq(2nd) was a gift from Zhen Wang (Addgene plasmid # 190918 ; http://n2t.net/addgene:190918 ; RRID:Addgene_190918)
