[The description below was written by a language model from this plasmid's Addgene catalogue record and pLannotate feature annotations shown in this document.]
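Description:
pYTK001_O2Aq(2nd) is a small synthetic-biology part plasmid (about 1.7 kb) built on pYTK001, the entry vector of the yeast MoClo toolkit. It is a storage and assembly vector maintained in E. coli, not a yeast expression construct in its own right. The feature table shows only bacterial maintenance elements. These are a high-copy ColE1/pUC-type origin of replication and a chloramphenicol acetyltransferase (cat) gene, which is driven by its native promoter, followed by a lambda t0 terminator, and confers chloramphenicol resistance. No yeast origin, yeast selection marker, promoter or terminator for yeast expression is annotated, as expected for a part-level entry plasmid.

The payload is a 63 bp insert encoding O2A, a 2A peptide derived from Operophtera brumata cypovirus 18. The automated annotation did not detect this short insert, so its position and flanking sequences are not shown in the feature table, and the cloning method is recorded as unknown. 2A peptides cause ribosomal "skipping" during translation. When placed in frame between coding sequences, they allow several separate proteins to be produced from a single transcript under one promoter.

This version of O2A is designated for the second 2A position in a quad-cistronic assembly, in which four open reading frames are joined by 2A sequences. The position-specific naming suggests the part is formatted to fit that particular slot in the hierarchical assembly, although the record does not state the overhangs. It belongs to a polycistronic-like gene expression system characterised in yeast, where such parts are combined with coding sequences, promoters and terminators to build multi-gene expression cassettes.
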