Features (pLannotate 1.2.2; 4 found; start..end, strand, type, name):
    623..657     -  terminator     lambda t0 terminator: minimal transcription terminator from phage lambda (Scholtissek and Grosse, 1987)
    731..1387    -  CDS            cat: CAT_ECOLX - Experimental evidence at protein level: Swiss-Prot protein existence level 1. This enzyme is an effector of chloramphenicol resistance in bacteria. From Escherichia coli. This protein is used as a marker in many commonly used cloning vectors, such as pACYC184.
   1388..1485    -  promoter       cat promoter: promoter of the E. coli cat gene encoding chloramphenicol acetyltransferase
   1569..435     +  rep_origin     ori (across the origin): high-copy-number ColE1/pMB1/pBR322/pUC origin of replication
>Addgene plasmid #190918 | pYTK001_O2Aq(2nd) | addgene full sequence | sequence record 374547 | Addgene NGS Result
GTGTAGCCGTAGTTAGGCCACCACTTCAAGAACTCTGTAGCACCGCCTACATACCTCGCTCTGCTAATCC
TGTTACCAGTGGCTGCTGCCAGTGGCGATAAGTCGTGTCTTACCGGGTTGGACTCAAGACGATAGTTACC
GGATAAGGCGCAGCGGTCGGGCTGAACGGGGGGTTCGTGCACACAGCCCAGCTTGGAGCGAACGACCTAC
ACCGAACTGAGATACCTACAGCGTGAGCTATGAGAAAGCGCCACGCTTCCCGAAGGGAGAAAGGCGGACA
GGTATCCGGTAAGCGGCAGGGTCGGAACAGGAGAGCGCACGAGGGAGCTTCCAGGGGGAAACGCCTGGTA
TCTTTATAGTCCTGTCGGGTTTCGCCACCTCTGACTTGAGCGTCGATTTTTGTGATGCTCGTCAGGGGGG
CGGAGCCTATGGAAAAACGCCAGCAACGCGGCCTTTTTACGGTTCCTGGCCTTTTGCTGGCCTTTTGCTC
ACATGTTCTTTCCTGCGTTATCCCCTGATTCTGTGGATAACCGTAGTCGGGGTCTCGGTTCTGGTAAGTC
CAATTACGACCTATTGAAGTTGTGTGGAGATGTTGAATCCAACCCAGGAGGAGACCAGACCAATAAAAAA
CGCCCGGCGGCAACCGAGCGTTCTGAACAAATCCAGATGGAGTTCTGAGGTCATTACTGGATCTATCAAC
AGGAGTCCAAGCGAGCTCGATATCAAATTACGCCCCGCCCTGCCACTCATCGCAGTACTGTTGTAATTCA
TTAAGCATTCTGCCGACATGGAAGCCATCACAAACGGCATGATGAACCTGAATCGCCAGCGGCATCAGCA
CCTTGTCGCCTTGCGTATAATATTTGCCCATGGTGAAAACGGGGGCGAAGAAGTTGTCCATATTGGCCAC
GTTTAAATCAAAACTGGTGAAACTCACCCAGGGATTGGCTGAAACGAAAAACATATTCTCAATAAACCCT
TTAGGGAAATAGGCCAGGTTTTCACCGTAACACGCCACATCTTGCGAATATATGTGTAGAAACTGCCGGA
AATCGTCGTGGTATTCACTCCAGAGCGATGAAAACGTTTCAGTTTGCTCATGGAAAACGGTGTAACAAGG
GTGAACACTATCCCATATCACCAGCTCACCGTCTTTCATTGCCATACGAAATTCCGGATGAGCATTCATC
AGGCGGGCAAGAATGTGAATAAAGGCCGGATAAAACTTGTGCTTATTTTTCTTTACGGTCTTTAAAAAGG
CCGTAATATCCAGCTGAACGGTCTGGTTATAGGTACATTGAGCAACTGACTGAAATGCCTCAAAATGTTC
TTTACGATGCCATTGGGATATATCAACGGTGGTATATCCAGTGATTTTTTTCTCCATTTTAGCTTCCTTA
GCTCCTGAAAATCTCGATAACTCAAAAAATACGCCCGGTAGTGATCTTATTTCATTATGGTGAAAGTTGG
AACCTCTTACGTGCCCGATCAATCATGACCAAAATCCCTTAACGTGAGTTTTCGTTCCACTGAGCGTCAG
ACCCCGTAGAAAAGATCAAAGGATCTTCTTGAGATCCTTTTTTTCTGCGCGTAATCTGCTGCTTGCAAAC
AAAAAAACCACCGCTACCAGCGGTGGTTTGTTTGCCGGATCAAGAGCTACCAACTCTTTTTCCGAAGGTA
ACTGGCTTCAGCAGAGCGCAGATACCAAATACTGTTCTTCTA
