>Addgene plasmid #190918 | pYTK001_O2Aq(2nd) | depositor partial sequence | sequence record 370265 | O2Aq_2nd
GGTTCTGGTAAGTCCAATTACGACCTATTGAAGTTGTGTGGAGATGTTGAATCCAACCCAGGA
